Addgene plasmid #45214: CENP-B targeted Aurora B FRET sensor Kif2 substrate
Depositing lab: Michael Lampson. Depositing organization: University of Pennsylvania. Publication: Midzone activation of aurora B in anaphase produces an intracellular phosphorylation gradient. Fuller BG, Lampson MA, Foley EA, Rosasco-Nitcher S, Le KV, Tobelmann P, Brautigan DL, Stukenberg PT, Kapoor TM. Nature. 2008 Jun 19;453(7198):1132-6. doi: 10.1038/nature06923. Epub 2008 May 7. PubMed 18463638.
Backbone
  Vector backbone: pcDNA3.1
  Backbone manufacturer: Invitrogen
  Backbone size w/o insert (bp): 2524
  Total vector size (bp): 7879
  Vector type: Mammalian Expression
Growth in bacteria
  Bacterial resistance: Ampicillin, 100 μg/mL
  Growth temperature: 37°C
  Growth strain: DH5alpha
  Copy number: High Copy
Gene/Insert
  Gene/Insert name: CENP-B targeted Aurora B FRET sensor (alt name: pML043)
  Insert size (bp): 2524
  Promoter: t7
  Cloning method: Restriction Enzyme; 5′ cloning site asci (not destroyed); 3′ cloning site xbai (not destroyed)
  Sequencing primers: 5′ not available; 3′ not available
Terms and licenses: Academic/Nonprofit Terms; Industry Terms: Not Available to Industry
How to cite: CENP-B targeted Aurora B FRET sensor Kif2 substrate was a gift from Michael Lampson (Addgene plasmid # 45214 ; http://n2t.net/addgene:45214 ; RRID:Addgene_45214)
