[The description below was written by a language model from this plasmid's Addgene catalogue record and pLannotate feature annotations shown in this document.]
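Description:
CENP-B targeted Aurora B FRET sensor Kif2 substrate (also called pML043) is a mammalian expression plasmid built on the pcDNA3.1 backbone. It is maintained in E. coli through a high-copy ColE1/pUC-type origin and an ampicillin resistance gene. An SV40 promoter-driven neomycin phosphotransferase cassette with an SV40 polyadenylation signal allows G418 selection of transfected mammalian cells, and an f1 origin is also present. The catalogue lists T7 as the promoter. The feature table, however, shows the CMV immediate-early enhancer and promoter directly upstream of the T7 site, so CMV presumably drives expression in mammalian cells, while T7 and the opposing SP6 promoter downstream of the insert are the standard flanking phage promoters. Transcripts terminate at the bGH polyadenylation signal. The catalogue gives the same figure for backbone size and insert size, which does not add up to the stated total, so the backbone figure looks like an entry error.

The insert, cloned between AscI and XbaI sites, appears from the closely spaced, same-strand annotations to be a single fusion. It begins with a fragment of human CENP-B, the protein that binds CENP-B box sequences in alphoid satellite DNA, which would direct the sensor to centromeres. This is followed by the cyan donor CyPet, a fragment of yeast Rad53, and the yellow acceptor YPet. Rad53 contains phosphothreonine-binding FHA domains, so this fragment probably serves as the phospho-binding module. The gap between it and YPet is where the Kif2-derived Aurora B substrate peptide named in the title would be expected, although it is not annotated. In sensors of this design, phosphorylation of the substrate promotes its intramolecular binding to the phospho-binding domain, changing the conformation and therefore the FRET between CyPet and YPet. The construct is used for live-cell imaging of Aurora B kinase activity at centromeres, in the context of studying spatial phosphorylation gradients during mitosis and anaphase.
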