Features (pLannotate 1.2.2; 24 found; start..end, strand, type, name):
     28..80      -  misc_feature   bom (fragment): basis of mobility region from pBR322
    235..614     +  enhancer       CMV enhancer: human cytomegalovirus immediate early enhancer
    615..818     +  promoter       CMV promoter: human cytomegalovirus (CMV) immediate early promoter
    814..847     +  LTR            5' LTR (truncated) (fragment): truncated 5' long terminal repeat (LTR) from HIV-1
    863..881     +  promoter       T7 promoter: promoter for bacteriophage T7 RNA polymerase
    909..1409    +  CDS            CENPB (fragment): CENPB_HUMAN - Experimental evidence at protein level: Swiss-Prot protein existence level 1. Interacts with centromeric heterochromatin in chromosomes and binds to a specific 17 bp subset of alphoid satellite DNA, called the CENP-B box (PubMed:11726497). May organize arrays of centromere satellite DNA into a higher-order structure which then directs centromere formation and kinetochore assembly in mammalian chromosomes (Probable). From Homo sapiens (Human).
   1428..2144    +  CDS            CyPet: CyPet is a basic (constitutively fluorescent) cyan fluorescent protein published in 2005, derived from Aequorea victoria. It has moderate acid sensitivity.
   2154..2630    +  CDS            RAD53 (fragment): RAD53_YEAST - Also known as MEC2, SAD1, SPK1. Experimental evidence at protein level: Swiss-Prot protein existence level 1. Controls S-phase checkpoint as well as G1 and G2 DNA damage checkpoints. Phosphorylates proteins on serine, threonine, and tyrosine. Prevents entry into anaphase and mitotic exit after DNA damage via regulation of the Polo kinase CDC5. Seems to be involved in the phosphorylation of RPH1. From Saccharomyces cerevisiae (strain ATCC 204508 / S288c) (Baker's yeast).
   2703..3416    +  CDS            YPet: YPet is a basic (constitutively fluorescent) yellow fluorescent protein published in 2005, derived from Aequorea victoria. It has moderate acid sensitivity.
   3435..3453    -  promoter       SP6 promoter: promoter for bacteriophage SP6 RNA polymerase
   3479..3703    +  polyA_signal   bGH poly(A) signal: bovine growth hormone polyadenylation signal
   3707..3728    +  promoter       SV40 promoter (fragment): SV40 enhancer and early promoter
   3749..4177    +  rep_origin     f1 ori (sequence partly withheld): f1 bacteriophage origin of replication; arrow indicates direction of (+) strand synthesis
   4191..4520    +  promoter       SV40 promoter: SV40 enhancer and early promoter
   4587..5378    +  CDS            neo: KKA2_KLEPN - Also known as kan, nptII. Experimental evidence at protein level: Swiss-Prot protein existence level 1. Resistance to kanamycin, neomycin, paromomycin, ribostamycin, butirosin and gentamicin B. From Klebsiella pneumoniae.
   5402..5560    +  CDS            ble (fragment): BLE_KLEPN - Experimental evidence at protein level: Swiss-Prot protein existence level 1. Binding protein with a strong affinity to the bleomycin family of antibiotics. Binds to CL990; an antimitotic-antibiotic compound. From Klebsiella pneumoniae.
   5555..5676    +  polyA_signal   SV40 poly(A) signal: SV40 polyadenylation signal
   5749..5765    -  protein_bind   lac operator: The lac repressor binds to the lac operator to inhibit transcription in E. coli. This inhibition can be relieved by adding lactose or isopropyl-β-D-thiogalactopyranoside (IPTG). lac repressor encoded by lacI
   5773..5803    -  promoter       lac promoter: promoter for the E. coli lac operon
   5818..5839    -  protein_bind   CAP binding site: CAP binding activates transcription in the presence of cAMP. E. coli catabolite activator protein
   5852..5944    -  CDS            lacI (fragment): lac repressor; lacI; The lac repressor binds to the lac operator to inhibit transcription in E. coli. This inhibition can be relieved by adding lactose or isopropyl-β-D-thiogalactopyranoside (IPTG).
   6127..6712    -  rep_origin     ori: high-copy-number ColE1/pMB1/pBR322/pUC origin of replication
   6883..7743    -  CDS            AmpR: β-lactamase; bla; confers resistance to ampicillin, carbenicillin, and related antibiotics
   7744..7848    -  promoter       AmpR promoter: bla
>Addgene plasmid #45214 | CENP-B targeted Aurora B FRET sensor Kif2 substrate | depositor full sequence | sequence record 62963 | CENP-B targeted Aurora B FRET sensor Kif2 substrate sequence 7879 bps
GACGGATCGGGAGATCTCCCGATCCCCTATGGTGCACTCTCAGTACAATCTGCTCTGATGCCGCATAGTT
AAGCCAGTATCTGCTCCCTGCTTGTGTGTTGGAGGTCGCTGAGTAGTGCGCGAGCAAAATTTAAGCTACA
ACAAGGCAAGGCTTGACCGACAATTGCATGAAGAATCTGCTTAGGGTTAGGCGTTTTGCGCTGCTTCGCG
ATGTACGGGCCAGATATACGCGTTGACATTGATTATTGACTAGTTATTAATAGTAATCAATTACGGGGTC
ATTAGTTCATAGCCCATATATGGAGTTCCGCGTTACATAACTTACGGTAAATGGCCCGCCTGGCTGACCG
CCCAACGACCCCCGCCCATTGACGTCAATAATGACGTATGTTCCCATAGTAACGCCAATAGGGACTTTCC
ATTGACGTCAATGGGTGGAGTATTTACGGTAAACTGCCCACTTGGCAGTACATCAAGTGTATCATATGCC
AAGTACGCCCCCTATTGACGTCAATGACGGTAAATGGCCCGCCTGGCATTATGCCCAGTACATGACCTTA
TGGGACTTTCCTACTTGGCAGTACATCTACGTATTAGTCATCGCTATTACCATGGTGATGCGGTTTTGGC
AGTACATCAATGGGCGTGGATAGCGGTTTGACTCACGGGGATTTCCAAGTCTCCACCCCATTGACGTCAA
TGGGAGTTTGTTTTGGCACCAAAATCAACGGGACTTTCCAAAATGTCGTAACAACTCCGCCCCATTGACG
CAAATGGGCGGTAGGCGTGTACGGTGGGAGGTCTATATAAGCAGAGCTCTCTGGCTAACTAGAGAACCCA
CTGCTTACTGGCTTATCGAAATTAATACGACTCACTATAGGGAGACCCAAGCTTGGCGCGCCGCCACCAT
GGGCCCCAAGAGGCGACAGCTGACGTTCCGGGAGAAGTCACGGATCATCCAGGAGGTGGAGGAGAATCCG
GACCTGCGCAAGGGCGAGATCGCGCGGCGCTTCAACATCCCGCCGTCCACGCTGAGCACGATCCTGAAGA
ACAAGCGCGCCATCCTGGCGTCGGAGCGCAAGTACGGGGTGGCCTCCACCTGCCGCAAGACCAACAAGCT
GTCTCCCTACGACAAGCTCGAGGGCTTGCTCATCGCCTGGTTCCAGCAGATCCGCGCCGCCGGCCTGCCG
GTCAAGGGCATCATCCTCAAGGAGAAGGCGCTGCGCATAGCCGAGGAGCTGGGCATGGACGACTTCACCG
CCTCCAACGGCTGGCTGGACCGCTTCCGCCGGCGCCACGGCGTGGTGTCCTGCAGCGGCGTGGCCCGCGC
CCGCGCGCGAAACGCTGCCCCCCGCACCCCGGCGGCGCCTGCCAGTCCGGCCGCGGTGCCCTCGGAGGGC
AGTGGCGGGCTAGCAAGCTTCGCCACCATGGTGAGCAAGGGCGAGGAGCTGTTCGGCGGGATCGTGCCCA
TCCTGGTCGAGCTGGAGGGCGACGTAAACGGCCACAGGTTCAGCGTGTCCGGCGAGGGCGAGGGCGATGC
CACCTACGGCAAGCTGACCCTGAAGTTCATCTGCACCACCGGCAAGCTGCCCGTGCCCTGGCCCACCCTC
GTGACCACCCTGACCTGGGGCGTGCAGTGCTTCAGCCGCTACCCCGACCACATGAAGCAGCACGACTTCT
TCAAGTCCGTCATGCCCGAAGGCTACGTCCAGGAGCGTACCATCTTCTTCAAGGACGACGGCAACTACAA
GACCCGCGCCGAGGTGAAGTTCGAGGGCGACACCCTGGTGAACCGCATCGAGCTGAAGGGCATCGACTTC
AAGGAGGACGGCAACATCCTGGGGCACAAGCTGGAGTACAACTACATCAGCCACAACGTCTATATCACCG
CCGACAAGCAGAAGAACGGCATCAAGGCCCACTTCAAGGCCCGCCACAACATCACGGACGGCAGCGTGCA
GCTCGCCGACCACTACCAGCAGAACACCCCCATCGGCGACGGCCCCGTGATCCTGCCCGACAACCACTAC
CTGAGCACCCAGTCCAAGCTGAGCAAAGACCCCAACGAGAAGCGCGATCACATGGTCCTGCTGGAGTTCG
TGACCGCCGCCGGGATCACTCACGGCATGGACGAGCTGTACAAGGCTGGTACCAAGGGTAATGGTAGGTT
TTTAACTTTAAAACCATTGCCTGACAGCATTATTCAAGAAAGCCTGGAGATTCAGCAAGGTGTGAATCCA
TTTTTCATTGGTAGATCCGAGGATTGCAATTGTAAAATTGAAGACAGTAGGTTGTCTCGAGTTCATTGCT
TCATTTTCAAAAAGAGGCATGCTGTAGGCAAAAGCATGTATGAATCTCCGGCACAAGGTTTAGATGATAT
TTGGTATTGCCACACCGGAACTAACGTGAGCTATTTAAATAATAACCGCATGATACAGGGTACGAAATTC
CTTTTACAAGACGGAGATGAAATCAAGATCATTTGGGATAAAAACAATAAATTTGTCATTGGCTTTAAAG
TGGAAATTAACGATACTACAGGTCTGTTTAACGAGGGATTAGGTATGTTACAAGAACAAAGAGTAGTACT
TAAGCAAACAGCCGAAGAAAAAGATTTGGTGAAAAAGTTAGGAGGATCCGGCGGCAAGGTGAACAAGATC
GTGAAGAACCGCCGCACCGTGGCCATCGGTGGTTCCGGAGGAGTGAGCAAGGGCGAGGAGCTGTTCACCG
GGGTGGTGCCCATCCTGGTCGAGCTGGACGGCGACGTAAACGGCCACAAGTTCAGCGTGTCCGGCGAGGG
CGAGGGCGATGCCACCTACGGCAAGCTGACCCTGAAGCTGCTCTGCACCACCGGCAAGCTGCCCGTGCCC
TGGCCCACCCTCGTGACCACCCTGGGCTACGGCCTGCAGTGCTTCGCCCGCTACCCCGACCACATGAAGC
AGCACGACTTCTTCAAGTCCGCCATGCCCGAAGGCTACGTCCAGGAGCGCACCATCTTCTTCAAGGACGA
CGGCAACTACAAGACCCGCGCCGAGGTGAAGTTCGAGGGCGACACCCTGGTGAACCGCATCGAGCTGAAG
GGCATCGACTTCAAGGAGGACGGCAACATCCTGGGGCACAAGCTGGAGTACAACTACAACAGCCACAACG
TCTATATCACCGCCGACAAGCAGAAGAACGGCATCAAGGCCAACTTCAAGATCCGCCACAACATCGAGGA
CGGCGGCGTGCAGCTCGCCGACCACTACCAGCAGAACACCCCCATCGGCGACGGCCCCGTGCTGCTGCCC
GACAACCACTACCTGAGCTACCAGTCCGCCCTGTTCAAAGACCCCAACGAGAAGCGCGATCACATGGTCC
TGCTGGAGTTCCTGACCGCCGCCGGGATCACTGAAGGCATGAACGAGCTGTACAAGTAATCTAGAGGGCC
CTATTCTATAGTGTCACCTAAATGCTAGAGCTCGCTGATCAGCCTCGACTGTGCCTTCTAGTTGCCAGCC
ATCTGTTGTTTGCCCCTCCCCCGTGCCTTCCTTGACCCTGGAAGGTGCCACTCCCACTGTCCTTTCCTAA
TAAAATGAGGAAATTGCATCGCATTGTCTGAGTAGGTGTCATTCTATTCTGGGGGGTGGGGTGGGGCAGG
ACAGCAAGGGGGAGGATTGGGAAGACAATAGCAGGCATGCTGGGGATGCGGTGGGCTCTATGGCTTCTGA
GGCGGAAAGAACCAGCTGGGGCTCTAGGGGGTATCCCC
[124 nt withheld, positions 3749-3872]
C
[91 nt withheld, positions 3874-3964]
A
[49 nt withheld, positions 3966-4014]
CCTTTGACGTTGGAGTCCACGTTCTTT
[37 nt withheld, positions 4042-4078]
ACCCTATCTCGGTCTATTCTTTTGATTTATAAGGGATTTTGCCGATTTCGGCCTATTGGTTAAAAAATGA
GCTGATTTAACAAAAATTTAACGCGAATTAATTCTGTGGAATGTGTGTCAGTTAGGGTGTGGAAAGTCCC
CAGGCTCCCCAGCAGGCAGAAGTATGCAAAGCATGCATCTCAATTAGTCAGCAACCAGGTGTGGAAAGTC
CCCAGGCTCCCCAGCAGGCAGAAGTATGCAAAGCATGCATCTCAATTAGTCAGCAACCATAGTCCCGCCC
CTAACTCCGCCCATCCCGCCCCTAACTCCGCCCAGTTCCGCCCATTCTCCGCCCCATGGCTGACTAATTT
TTTTTATTTATGCAGAGGCCGAGGCCGCCTCTGCCTCTGAGCTATTCCAGAAGTAGTGAGGAGGCTTTTT
TGGAGGCCTAGGCTTTTGCAAAAAGCTCCCGGGAGCTTGTATATCCATTTTCGGATCTGATCAAGAGACA
GGATGAGGATCGTTTCGCATGATTGAACAAGATGGATTGCACGCAGGTTCTCCGGCCGCTTGGGTGGAGA
GGCTATTCGGCTATGACTGGGCACAACAGACAATCGGCTGCTCTGATGCCGCCGTGTTCCGGCTGTCAGC
GCAGGGGCGCCCGGTTCTTTTTGTCAAGACCGACCTGTCCGGTGCCCTGAATGAACTGCAGGACGAGGCA
GCGCGGCTATCGTGGCTGGCCACGACGGGCGTTCCTTGCGCAGCTGTGCTCGACGTTGTCACTGAAGCGG
GAAGGGACTGGCTGCTATTGGGCGAAGTGCCGGGGCAGGATCTCCTGTCATCTCACCTTGCTCCTGCCGA
GAAAGTATCCATCATGGCTGATGCAATGCGGCGGCTGCATACGCTTGATCCGGCTACCTGCCCATTCGAC
CACCAAGCGAAACATCGCATCGAGCGAGCACGTACTCGGATGGAAGCCGGTCTTGTCGATCAGGATGATC
TGGACGAAGAGCATCAGGGGCTCGCGCCAGCCGAACTGTTCGCCAGGCTCAAGGCGCGCATGCCCGACGG
CGAGGATCTCGTCGTGACCCATGGCGATGCCTGCTTGCCGAATATCATGGTGGAAAATGGCCGCTTTTCT
GGATTCATCGACTGTGGCCGGCTGGGTGTGGCGGACCGCTATCAGGACATAGCGTTGGCTACCCGTGATA
TTGCTGAAGAGCTTGGCGGCGAATGGGCTGACCGCTTCCTCGTGCTTTACGGTATCGCCGCTCCCGATTC
GCAGCGCATCGCCTTCTATCGCCTTCTTGACGAGTTCTTCTGAGCGGGACTCTGGGGTTCGAAATGACCG
ACCAAGCGACGCCCAACCTGCCATCACGAGATTTCGATTCCACCGCCGCCTTCTATGAAAGGTTGGGCTT
CGGAATCGTTTTCCGGGACGCCGGCTGGATGATCCTCCAGCGCGGGGATCTCATGCTGGAGTTCTTCGCC
CACCCCAACTTGTTTATTGCAGCTTATAATGGTTACAAATAAAGCAATAGCATCACAAATTTCACAAATA
AAGCATTTTTTTCACTGCATTCTAGTTGTGGTTTGTCCAAACTCATCAATGTATCTTATCATGTCTGTAT
ACCGTCGACCTCTAGCTAGAGCTTGGCGTAATCATGGTCATAGCTGTTTCCTGTGTGAAATTGTTATCCG
CTCACAATTCCACACAACATACGAGCCGGAAGCATAAAGTGTAAAGCCTGGGGTGCCTAATGAGTGAGCT
AACTCACATTAATTGCGTTGCGCTCACTGCCCGCTTTCCAGTCGGGAAACCTGTCGTGCCAGCTGCATTA
ATGAATCGGCCAACGCGCGGGGAGAGGCGGTTTGCGTATTGGGCGCTCTTCCGCTTCCTCGCTCACTGAC
TCGCTGCGCTCGGTCGTTCGGCTGCGGCGAGCGGTATCAGCTCACTCAAAGGCGGTAATACGGTTATCCA
CAGAATCAGGGGATAACGCAGGAAAGAACATGTGAGCAAAAGGCCAGCAAAAGGCCAGGAACCGTAAAAA
GGCCGCGTTGCTGGCGTTTTTCCATAGGCTCCGCCCCCCTGACGAGCATCACAAAAATCGACGCTCAAGT
CAGAGGTGGCGAAACCCGACAGGACTATAAAGATACCAGGCGTTTCCCCCTGGAAGCTCCCTCGTGCGCT
CTCCTGTTCCGACCCTGCCGCTTACCGGATACCTGTCCGCCTTTCTCCCTTCGGGAAGCGTGGCGCTTTC
TCATAGCTCACGCTGTAGGTATCTCAGTTCGGTGTAGGTCGTTCGCTCCAAGCTGGGCTGTGTGCACGAA
CCCCCCGTTCAGCCCGACCGCTGCGCCTTATCCGGTAACTATCGTCTTGAGTCCAACCCGGTAAGACACG
ACTTATCGCCACTGGCAGCAGCCACTGGTAACAGGATTAGCAGAGCGAGGTATGTAGGCGGTGCTACAGA
GTTCTTGAAGTGGTGGCCTAACTACGGCTACACTAGAAGAACAGTATTTGGTATCTGCGCTCTGCTGAAG
CCAGTTACCTTCGGAAAAAGAGTTGGTAGCTCTTGATCCGGCAAACAAACCACCGCTGGTAGCGGTTTTT
TTGTTTGCAAGCAGCAGATTACGCGCAGAAAAAAAGGATCTCAAGAAGATCCTTTGATCTTTTCTACGGG
GTCTGACGCTCAGTGGAACGAAAACTCACGTTAAGGGATTTTGGTCATGAGATTATCAAAAAGGATCTTC
ACCTAGATCCTTTTAAATTAAAAATGAAGTTTTAAATCAATCTAAAGTATATATGAGTAAACTTGGTCTG
ACAGTTACCAATGCTTAATCAGTGAGGCACCTATCTCAGCGATCTGTCTATTTCGTTCATCCATAGTTGC
CTGACTCCCCGTCGTGTAGATAACTACGATACGGGAGGGCTTACCATCTGGCCCCAGTGCTGCAATGATA
CCGCGAGACCCACGCTCACCGGCTCCAGATTTATCAGCAATAAACCAGCCAGCCGGAAGGGCCGAGCGCA
GAAGTGGTCCTGCAACTTTATCCGCCTCCATCCAGTCTATTAATTGTTGCCGGGAAGCTAGAGTAAGTAG
TTCGCCAGTTAATAGTTTGCGCAACGTTGTTGCCATTGCTACAGGCATCGTGGTGTCACGCTCGTCGTTT
GGTATGGCTTCATTCAGCTCCGGTTCCCAACGATCAAGGCGAGTTACATGATCCCCCATGTTGTGCAAAA
AAGCGGTTAGCTCCTTCGGTCCTCCGATCGTTGTCAGAAGTAAGTTGGCCGCAGTGTTATCACTCATGGT
TATGGCAGCACTGCATAATTCTCTTACTGTCATGCCATCCGTAAGATGCTTTTCTGTGACTGGTGAGTAC
TCAACCAAGTCATTCTGAGAATAGTGTATGCGGCGACCGAGTTGCTCTTGCCCGGCGTCAATACGGGATA
ATACCGCGCCACATAGCAGAACTTTAAAAGTGCTCATCATTGGAAAACGTTCTTCGGGGCGAAAACTCTC
AAGGATCTTACCGCTGTTGAGATCCAGTTCGATGTAACCCACTCGTGCACCCAACTGATCTTCAGCATCT
TTTACTTTCACCAGCGTTTCTGGGTGAGCAAAAACAGGAAGGCAAAATGCCGCAAAAAAGGGAATAAGGG
CGACACGGAAATGTTGAATACTCATACTCTTCCTTTTTCAATATTATTGAAGCATTTATCAGGGTTATTG
TCTCATGAGCGGATACATATTTGAATGTATTTAGAAAAATAAACAAATAGGGGTTCCGCGCACATTTCCC
CGAAAAGTGCCACCTGACGTC
