>Addgene plasmid #45214 | CENP-B targeted Aurora B FRET sensor Kif2 substrate | addgene partial sequence | sequence record 64506 | CMV-F 5'-CGCAAATGGGCGGTAGGCGTG-3'
AGCAGAGCTCTCTGGCTAACTAGAGAACCCACTGCTTACTGGCTTATCGAAATTAATACGACTCACTATA
GGGAGACCCAAGCTTGGCGCGCCGCCACCATGGGCCCCAAGAGGCGACAGCTGACGTTCCGGGAGAAGTC
ACGGATCATCCAGGAGGTGGAGGAGAATCCGGACCTGCGCAAGGGCGAGATCGCGCGGCGCTTCAACATC
CCGCCGTCCACGCTGAGCACGATCCTGAAGAACAAGCGCGCCATCCTGGCGTCGGAGCGCAAGTACGGGG
TGGCCTCCACCTGCCGCAAGACCAACAAGCTGTCTCCCTACGACAAGCTCGAGGGCTTGCTCATCGCCTG
GTTCCAGCAGATCCGCGCCGCCGGCCTGCCGGTCAAGGGCATCATCCTCAAGGAGAAGGCGCTGCGCATA
GCCGAGGAGCTGGGCATGGACGACTTCACCGCCTCCAACGGCTGGCTGGACCGCTTCCGCCGGCGCCACG
GCGTGGTGTCCTGCAGCGGCGTGGCCCGCGCCCGCGCGCGAAACGCTGCCCCCCGCACCCCGGCGGCGCC
TGCCAGTCCGGCCGCGGTGCCCTCGGAGGGCAGTGGCGGGCTAGCAAGCTTCGCCACCATGGTGAGCAAG
GGCGAGGAGCTGTTCGGCGGGATCGTGCCCATCCTGGTCGAGCTGGAGGGCGACGTAAACGGCCACAGGT
TCAGCGTGTCCGGCGAGGGCGAGGGCGATGCCACCTACGGCAAGCTGACCCTGAAGTTCATCTGCACCAC
CGGCAAGCTGCCCGTGCCCTGGCCCACCCTCGTGACCACCCTGACCTGGGGCGTGCAGTGCTTCAGCCGC
TACCCCGACCACATGAAGCAGCACGACTTCTTCAAGTCCGTCATGCCCGAAGGCTACGTCCAGGAGCGTA
CCATCTTCTTCAAGGACGACGGCAACTAC
