>Addgene plasmid #45214 | CENP-B targeted Aurora B FRET sensor Kif2 substrate | addgene partial sequence | sequence record 64509 | AubBsubst-R 5'-GCCGGAGATTCATACATGCT-3'
GCCTCTTTTTGAAAATGAAGCAATGAACTCGAGACAACCTACTGTCTTCAATTTTACAATTGCAATCCTC
GGATCTACCAATGAAAAATGGATTCACACCTTGCTGAATCTCCAGGCTTTCTTGAATAATGCTGTCAGGC
AATGGTTTTAAAGTTAAAAACCTACCATTACCCTTGGTACCAGCCTTGTACAGCTCGTCCATGCCGTGAG
TGATCCCGGCGGCGGTCACGAACTCCAGCAGGACCATGTGATCGCGCTTCTCGTTGGGGTCTTTGCTCAG
CTTGGACTGGGTGCTCAGGTAGTGGTTGTCGGGCAGGATCACGGGGCCGTCGCCGATGGGGGTGTTCTGC
TGGTAGTGGTCGGCGAGCTGCACGCTGCCGTCCGTGATGTTGTGGCGGGCCTTGAAGTGGGCCTTGATGC
CGTTCTTCTGCTTGTCGGCGGTGATATAGACGTTGTGGCTGATGTAGTTGTACTCCAGCTTGTGCCCCAG
GATGTTGCCGTCCTCCTTGAAGTCGATGCCCTTCAGCTCGATGCGGTTCACCAGGGTGTCGCCCTCGAAC
TTCACCTCGGCGCGGGTCTTGTAGTTGCCGTCGTCCTTGAAGAAGATGGTACGCTCCTGGACGTAGCCTT
CGGGCATGACGGACTTGAAGAAGTCGTGCTGCTTCATGTGGTCGGGGTAGCGGCTGAAGCACTGCACGCC
CCAGGTCAGGGTGGTCACGAGGGTGGGCCAGGGCACGGGCAGCTTGCCGGTGGTGCAGATGAACTTCAGG
GTCAGCTTGCCGTAGGTGGCATCGCCCTCGCCCTCGCCGGACACGCTGAACCTGTGGCCGTTTACGTCGC
CCTCCAGCTCGACCAGGATGGGCACGATCCCGCCGAACAGCTCCTCGCCCTTG
