>Addgene plasmid #45214 | CENP-B targeted Aurora B FRET sensor Kif2 substrate | addgene partial sequence | sequence record 64510 | AubBsubst-F 5'-ATTGCCACACCGGAACTAAC-3'
TAACCGCATGATACAGGGTACGAAATTCCTTTTACAAGACGGAGATGAAATCAAGATCATTTGGGATAAA
AACAATAAATTTGTCATTGGCTTTAAAGTGGAAATTAACGATACTACAGGTCTGTTTAACGAGGGATTAG
GTATGTTACAAGAACAAAGAGTAGTACTTAAGCAAACAGCCGAAGAAAAAGATTTGGTGAAAAAGTTAGG
AGGATCCGGCGGCAAGGTGAACAAGATCGTGAAGAACCGCCGCACCGTGGCCATCGGTGGTTCCGGAGGA
GTGAGCAAGGGCGAGGAGCTGTTCACCGGGGTGGTGCCCATCCTGGTCGAGCTGGACGGCGACGTAAACG
GCCACAAGTTCAGCGTGTCCGGCGAGGGCGAGGGCGATGCCACCTACGGCAAGCTGACCCTGAAGCTGCT
CTGCACCACCGGCAAGCTGCCCGTGCCCTGGCCCACCCTCGTGACCACCCTGGGCTACGGCCTGCAGTGC
TTCGCCCGCTACCCCGACCACATGAAGCAGCACGACTTCTTCAAGTCCGCCATGCCCGAAGGCTACGTCC
AGGAGCGCACCATCTTCTTCAAGGACGACGGCAACTACAAGACCCGCGCCGAGGTGAAGTTCGAGGGCGA
CACCCTGGTGAACCGCATCGAGCTGAAGGGCATCGACTTCAAGGAGGACGGCAACATCCTGGGGCACAAG
CTGGAGTACAACTACAACAGCCACAACGTCTATATCACCGCCGACAAGCAGAAGAACGGCATCAAGGCCA
ACTTCAAGATCCGCCACAACATCGAGGACGGCGGCGTGCAGCTCGCCGACCACTACCAGCAGAACACCCC
CATCGGCGACG
